Addgene plasmid #91228: pACYCDuet_F31YG121VDHFR_R166QTS
Purpose: bacterial co-expression of folA (DHFR) and thyA(TS) with a barcode within the noncoding region between the genes
Depositing lab: Kimberly Reynolds. Depositing organization: University of Texas Southwestern Medical Center. Publication: A Two-Enzyme Adaptive Unit within Bacterial Folate Metabolism. Schober AF, Mathis AD, Ingle C, Park JO, Chen L, Rabinowitz JD, Junier I, Rivoire O, Reynolds KA. Cell Rep. 2019 Jun 11;27(11):3359-3370.e7. doi: 10.1016/j.celrep.2019.05.030. PubMed 31189117.
Backbone
  Vector backbone: pACYCDuet-1
  Backbone manufacturer: Novagen
  Vector type: Bacterial Expression
Growth in bacteria
  Bacterial resistance: Chloramphenicol, 25 μg/mL
  Growth temperature: 37°C
  Growth strain: DH5alpha
  Copy number: Unknown
Gene/Insert 1
  Gene/Insert name: folA (alt name: DHFR)
  Species: E. coli
  Mutation: F31YG121
  Promoter: T7
  Tag / fusion protein: 6xHis (N terminal on backbone)
  Cloning method: Restriction Enzyme; 5′ cloning site BamHI (unknown if destroyed); 3′ cloning site SalI (unknown if destroyed)
  Sequencing primers: 5′ unknown
Gene/Insert 2
  Gene/Insert name: thyA (alt name: TS)
  Species: E.coli
  Mutation: R166Q
  Promoter: T7
  Cloning method: Restriction Enzyme; 5′ cloning site NotI (unknown if destroyed); 3′ cloning site XhoI (unknown if destroyed)
  Sequencing primers: 5′ unknown
Terms and licenses: Academic/Nonprofit Terms; Industry Terms: Not Available to Industry
How to cite: pACYCDuet_F31YG121VDHFR_R166QTS was a gift from Kimberly Reynolds (Addgene plasmid # 91228 ; http://n2t.net/addgene:91228 ; RRID:Addgene_91228)
