[The description below was written by a language model from this plasmid's Addgene catalogue record and pLannotate feature annotations shown in this document.]
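Description:
pACYCDuet_F31YG121VDHFR_R166QTS is a bacterial co-expression plasmid built on the Novagen pACYCDuet-1 backbone, carrying mutant versions of two E. coli folate-metabolism enzymes. It replicates from the medium-copy p15A origin, which is compatible with ColE1-type plasmids in the same cell, and is selected with chloramphenicol through the cat gene and its native promoter. The backbone also supplies lacI under its own promoter. The short IS1, RSF ori and TcR fragments in the annotation appear to be partial sequence matches within the backbone rather than functional elements.

The payload sits in the two Duet expression units, each driven by a T7 promoter with an adjacent lac operator. Transcription therefore depends on T7 RNA polymerase and is repressed by LacI until relieved by IPTG or lactose. The first unit has a T7 gene 10 ribosome binding site followed by folA (dihydrofolate reductase, DHFR), recorded as carrying an N-terminal 6xHis tag from the backbone. The plasmid name indicates the substitutions F31Y and G121V, although the mutation field is truncated to "F31YG121". The second unit encodes thyA (thymidylate synthase, TS) with the R166Q mutation. It is followed by residual S-tag sequence from the vector and the T7 terminator.

According to the record, a barcode lies in the noncoding region between the two genes, though it is not annotated in the feature table. Such a barcode would allow this particular DHFR/TS variant combination to be identified by sequencing. The construct was deposited with a study of DHFR and TS as a coupled two-enzyme adaptive unit within bacterial folate metabolism.
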