Features (pLannotate 1.2.2; 20 found; start..end, strand, type, name):
     12..53      +  CDS            S-Tag (fragment): affinity and epitope tag derived from pancreatic ribonuclease A
     83..100     +  CDS            SET1 (fragment): solubility-enhancement tag derived from T7 phage gene 10B
    108..155     +  terminator     T7 terminator: transcription terminator for bacteriophage T7 RNA polymerase
    379..1035    -  CDS            cat: CAT_ECOLX - Experimental evidence at protein level: Swiss-Prot protein existence level 1. This enzyme is an effector of chloramphenicol resistance in bacteria. From Escherichia coli. This protein is used as a marker in many commonly used cloning vectors, such as pACYC184.
   1036..1138    -  promoter       cat promoter: promoter of the E. coli cat gene encoding chloramphenicol acetyltransferase
   1259..1402    +  mobile_element IS1 (fragment): prokaryotic transposable element IS1
   1521..1576    -  rep_origin     RSF ori (fragment): Plasmids containing the RSF 1030 origin of replication can be propagated in E. coli cells that contain additional plasmids with compatible origins.
   1664..2209    -  rep_origin     p15A ori: Plasmids containing the medium-copy-number p15A origin of replication can be propagated in E. coli cells that contain a second plasmid with the ColE1 origin.
   2321..2385    -  CDS            TcR (fragment): tetracycline efflux protein; tet; confers resistance to tetracycline
   2400..2421    -  protein_bind   CAP binding site: CAP binding activates transcription in the presence of cAMP. E. coli catabolite activator protein
   2434..3516    -  CDS            lacI: lac repressor; lacI; The lac repressor binds to the lac operator to inhibit transcription in E. coli. This inhibition can be relieved by adding lactose or isopropyl-β-D-thiogalactopyranoside (IPTG).
   3517..3594    -  promoter       lacI promoter: lacI
   3602..3637    -  CDS            TcR (fragment): tetracycline efflux protein; tet; confers resistance to tetracycline
   3640..3658    +  promoter       T7 promoter: promoter for bacteriophage T7 RNA polymerase
   3659..3683    +  protein_bind   lac operator: The lac repressor binds to the lac operator to inhibit transcription in E. coli. This inhibition can be relieved by adding lactose or isopropyl-β-D-thiogalactopyranoside (IPTG). lac repressor encoded by lacI
   3698..3720    +  RBS            RBS: efficient ribosome binding site from bacteriophage T7 gene 10 (Olins and Rangwala, 1989)
   3769..4248    +  CDS            ecDHFR: E. coli dihydrofolate reductase; folA
   4321..4339    +  promoter       T7 promoter: promoter for bacteriophage T7 RNA polymerase
   4340..4364    +  protein_bind   lac operator: The lac repressor binds to the lac operator to inhibit transcription in E. coli. This inhibition can be relieved by adding lactose or isopropyl-β-D-thiogalactopyranoside (IPTG). lac repressor encoded by lacI
   4419..5210    +  CDS            thyA: TYSY_ECO57 - Experimental evidence at protein level: Swiss-Prot protein existence level 1. Catalyzes the reductive methylation of 2'-deoxyuridine-5'- monophosphate (dUMP) to 2'-deoxythymidine-5'-monophosphate (dTMP) while utilizing 5,10-methylenetetrahydrofolate (mTHF) as the methyl donor and reductant in the reaction, yielding dihydrofolate (DHF) as a by- product. This enzymatic reaction provides an intracellular de novo source of dTMP, an essential precursor for DNA biosynthesis. From Escherichia coli O157:H7.
>Addgene plasmid #91228 | pACYCDuet_F31YG121VDHFR_R166QTS | addgene full sequence | sequence record 178683 | Addgene NGS Result
TCGAGTCTGGTAAAGAAACCGCTGCTGCGAAATTTGAACGCCAGCACATGGACTCGTCTACTAGCGCAGC
TTAATTAACCTAGGCTGCTGCCACCGCTGAGCAATAACTAGCATAACCCCTTGGGGCCTCTAAACGGGTC
TTGAGGGGTTTTTTGCTGAAACCTCAGGCATTTGAGAAGCACACGGTCACACTGCTTCCGGTAGTCAATA
AACCGGTAAACCAGCAATAGACATAAGCGGCTATTTAACGACCCTGCCCTGAACCGACGACCGGGTCGAA
TTTGCTTTCGAATTTCTGCCATTCATCCGCTTATTATCACTTATTCAGGCGTAGCAACCAGGCGTTTAAG
GGCACCAATAACTGCCTTAAAAAAATTACGCCCCGCCCTGCCACTCATCGCAGTACTGTTGTAATTCATT
AAGCATTCTGCCGACATGGAAGCCATCACAAACGGCATGATGAACCTGAATCGCCAGCGGCATCAGCACC
TTGTCGCCTTGCGTATAATATTTGCCCATAGTGAAAACGGGGGCGAAGAAGTTGTCCATATTGGCCACGT
TTAAATCAAAACTGGTGAAACTCACCCAGGGATTGGCTGAGACGAAAAACATATTCTCAATAAACCCTTT
AGGGAAATAGGCCAGGTTTTCACCGTAACACGCCACATCTTGCGAATATATGTGTAGAAACTGCCGGAAA
TCGTCGTGGTATTCACTCCAGAGCGATGAAAACGTTTCAGTTTGCTCATGGAAAACGGTGTAACAAGGGT
GAACACTATCCCATATCACCAGCTCACCGTCTTTCATTGCCATACGGAACTCCGGATGAGCATTCATCAG
GCGGGCAAGAATGTGAATAAAGGCCGGATAAAACTTGTGCTTATTTTTCTTTACGGTCTTTAAAAAGGCC
GTAATATCCAGCTGAACGGTCTGGTTATAGGTACATTGAGCAACTGACTGAAATGCCTCAAAATGTTCTT
TACGATGCCATTGGGATATATCAACGGTGGTATATCCAGTGATTTTTTTCTCCATTTTAGCTTCCTTAGC
TCCTGAAAATCTCGATAACTCAAAAAATACGCCCGGTAGTGATCTTATTTCATTATGGTGAAAGTTGGAA
CCTCTTACGTGCCGATCAACGTCTCATTTTCGCCAAAAGTTGGCCCAGGGCTTCCCGGTATCAACAGGGA
CACCAGGATTTATTTATTCTGCGAAGTGATCTTCCGTCACAGGTATTTATTCGGCGCAAAGTGCGTCGGG
TGATGCTGCCAACTTACTGATTTAGTGTATGATGGTGTTTTTGAGGTGCTCCAGTGGCTTCTGTTTCTAT
CAGCTGTCCCTCCTGTTCAGCTACTGACGGGGTGGTGCGTAACGGCAAAAGCACCGCCGGACATCAGCGC
TAGCGGAGTGTATACTGGCTTACTATGTTGGCACTGATGAGGGTGTCAGTGAAGTGCTTCATGTGGCAGG
AGAAAAAAGGCTGCACCGGTGCGTCAGCAGAATATGTGATACAGGATATATTCCGCTTCCTCGCTCACTG
ACTCGCTACGCTCGGTCGTTCGACTGCGGCGAGCGGAAATGGCTTACGAACGGGGCGGAGATTTCCTGGA
AGATGCCAGGAAGATACTTAACAGGGAAGTGAGAGGGCCGCGGCAAAGCCGTTTTTCCATAGGCTCCGCC
CCCCTGACAAGCATCACGAAATCTGACGCTCAAATCAGTGGTGGCGAAACCCGACAGGACTATAAAGATA
CCAGGCGTTTCCCCCTGGCGGCTCCCTCGTGCGCTCTCCTGTTCCTGCCTTTCGGTTTACCGGTGTCATT
CCGCTGTTATGGCCGCGTTTGTCTCATTCCACGCCTGACACTCAGTTCCGGGTAGGCAGTTCGCTCCAAG
CTGGACTGTATGCACGAACCCCCCGTTCAGTCCGACCGCTGCGCCTTATCCGGTAACTATCGTCTTGAGT
CCAACCCGGAAAGACATGCAAAAGCACCACTGGCAGCAGCCACTGGTAATTGATTTAGAGGAGTTAGTCT
TGAAGTCATGCGCCGGTTAAGGCTAAACTGAAAGGACAAGTTTTGGTGACTGCGCTCCTCCAAGCCAGTT
ACCTCGGTTCAAAGAGTTGGTAGCTCAGAGAACCTTCGAAAAACCGCCCTGCAAGGCGGTTTTTTCGTTT
TCAGAGCAAGAGATTACGCGCAGACCAAAACGATCTCAAGAAGATCATCTTATTAATCAGATAAAATATT
TCTAGATTTCAGTGCAATTTATCTCTTCAAATGTAGCACCTGAAGTCAGCCCCATACGATATAAGTTGTA
ATTCTCATGTTAGTCATGCCCCGCGCCCACCGGAAGGAGCTGACTGGGTTGAAGGCTCTCAAGGGCATCG
GTCGAGATCCCGGTGCCTAATGAGTGAGCTAACTTACATTAATTGCGTTGCGCTCACTGCCCGCTTTCCA
GTCGGGAAACCTGTCGTGCCAGCTGCATTAATGAATCGGCCAACGCGCGGGGAGAGGCGGTTTGCGTATT
GGGCGCCAGGGTGGTTTTTCTTTTCACCAGTGAGACGGGCAACAGCTGATTGCCCTTCACCGCCTGGCCC
TGAGAGAGTTGCAGCAAGCGGTCCACGCTGGTTTGCCCCAGCAGGCGAAAATCCTGTTTGATGGTGGTTA
ACGGCGGGATATAACATGAGCTGTCTTCGGTATCGTCGTATCCCACTACCGAGATGTCCGCACCAACGCG
CAGCCCGGACTCGGTAATGGCGCGCATTGCGCCCAGCGCCATCTGATCGTTGGCAACCAGCATCGCAGTG
GGAACGATGCCCTCATTCAGCATTTGCATGGTTTGTTGAAAACCGGACATGGCACTCCAGTCGCCTTCCC
GTTCCGCTATCGGCTGAATTTGATTGCGAGTGAGATATTTATGCCAGCCAGCCAGACGCAGACGCGCCGA
GACAGAACTTAATGGGCCCGCTAACAGCGCGATTTGCTGGTGACCCAATGCGACCAGATGCTCCACGCCC
AGTCGCGTACCGTCTTCATGGGAGAAAATAATACTGTTGATGGGTGTCTGGTCAGAGACATCAAGAAATA
ACGCCGGAACATTAGTGCAGGCAGCTTCCACAGCAATGGCATCCTGGTCATCCAGCGGATAGTTAATGAT
CAGCCCACTGACGCGTTGCGCGAGAAGATTGTGCACCGCCGCTTTACAGGCTTCGACGCCGCTTCGTTCT
ACCATCGACACCACCACGCTGGCACCCAGTTGATCGGCGCGAGATTTAATCGCCGCGACAATTTGCGACG
GCGCGTGCAGGGCCAGACTGGAGGTGGCAACGCCAATCAGCAACGACTGTTTGCCCGCCAGTTGTTGTGC
CACGCGGTTGGGAATGTAATTCAGCTCCGCCATCGCCGCTTCCACTTTTTCCCGCGTTTTCGCAGAAACG
TGGCTGGCCTGGTTCACCACGCGGGAAACGGTCTGATAAGAGACACCGGCATACTCTGCGACATCGTATA
ACGTTACTGGTTTCACATTCACCACCCTGAATTGACTCTCTTCCGGGCGCTATCATGCCATACCGCGAAA
GGTTTTGCGCCATTCGATGGTGTCCGGGATCTCGACGCTCTCCCTTATGCGACTCCTGCATTAGGAAATT
AATACGACTCACTATAGGGGAATTGTGAGCGGATAACAATTCCCCTGTAGAAATAATTTTGTTTAACTTT
AATAAGGAGATATACCATGGGCAGCAGCCATCACCATCATCACCACAGCCAGGATCCGATGATCAGTCTG
ATTGCGGCGTTAGCGGTAGATCGCGTTATCGGCATGGAAAACGCCATGCCGTGGAACCTGCCTGCCGATC
TCGCCTGGTATAAACGCAACACCTTAAATAAACCCGTGATTATGGGCCGCCATACCTGGGAATCAATCGG
TCGTCCGTTGCCAGGACGCAAAAATATTATCCTCAGCAGTCAACCGGGTACGGACGATCGCGTAACGTGG
GTGAAGTCGGTGGATGAAGCCATCGCGGCGTGTGGTGACGTACCAGAAATCATGGTGATTGGCGGCGGTC
GCGTTTATGAACAGTTCTTGCCAAAAGCGCAAAAACTGTATCTGACGCATATCGACGCAGAAGTGGAAGT
CGACACCCATTTCCCGGATTACGAGCCGGATGACTGGGAATCGGTATTCAGCGAATTCCACGATGCTGAT
GCGCAGAACTCTCACAGCTATTGCTTTGAGATTCTGGAGCGGCGGTAACCTACGCGGCCGCGACAGATGC
TTAAGTCGAACAGAAAGTAATCGTATTGTACACGGCCGCATAATCGAAATTAATACGACTCACTATAGGG
GAATTGTGAGCGGATAACAATTCCCCATCTTAGTATATTAGTTAAGTATAAGAAGGAGATATACATATGG
CAGATCTCATGAAACAGTACCTGGAGCTGATGCAAAAAGTTCTGGATGAGGGTACCCAGAAAAACGACCG
CACGGGTACCGGAACGCTGAGCATTTTTGGCCATCAGATGCGTTTTAACCTGCAGGACGGATTCCCGCTG
GTTACGACCAAACGCTGCCACCTGCGTAGCATTATTCATGAGCTGCTGTGGTTTCTGCAAGGTGACACTA
ACATCGCGTATCTGCACGAAAACAATGTGACGATCTGGGATGAATGGGCCGATGAAAACGGCGATCTGGG
CCCAGTGTATGGTAAACAGTGGCGCGCCTGGCCAACGCCAGATGGCCGCCACATCGATCAGATCACGACC
GTGCTGAATCAACTGAAAAACGACCCGGACAGCCGCCGCATTATTGTTTCCGCGTGGAATGTGGGTGAAC
TGGATAAAATGGCGCTGGCGCCGTGCCATGCATTCTTCCAGTTTTACGTTGCGGACGGTAAGCTGAGCTG
TCAACTTTATCAGCAGAGCTGCGATGTTTTCCTCGGCCTGCCGTTCAATATCGCCAGCTACGCGTTACTG
GTGCATATGATGGCGCAGCAGTGCGACCTGGAGGTGGGTGATTTTGTCTGGACCGGCGGTGATACCCACC
TGTACAGCAACCATATGGACCAAACGCATCTGCAATTGAGCCGTGAGCCGCGTCCGCTGCCGAAACTGAT
TATTAAGCGCAAACCCGAGAGCATCTTTGACTATCGTTTCGAAGACTTCGAGATTGAAGGCTACGATCCG
CACCCGGGTATCAAAGCGCCGGTGGCTATCTAAC
